Addgene plasmid #212752: YIp128-TET-NUbo-E3(63)-VSV
Purpose: Doxycycline-inducible expression of NUbo-E3(63)-VSV in budding yeast
Depositing lab: Helle Ulrich. Depositing organization: Institut fuer Molekulare Biologie (IMB Mainz). Publication: Ubiquiton-An inducible, linkage-specific polyubiquitylation tool. Renz C, Asimaki E, Meister C, Albanese V, Petriukov K, Krapoth NC, Wegmann S, Wollscheid HP, Wong RP, Fulzele A, Chen JX, Leon S, Ulrich HD. Mol Cell. 2024 Jan 18;84(2):386-400.e11. doi: 10.1016/j.molcel.2023.11.016. Epub 2023 Dec 15. PubMed 38103558.
Backbone
  Vector backbone: YIplac128
  Vector type: Yeast Expression ; integrative vector
  Selectable markers: LEU2
Growth in bacteria
  Bacterial resistance: Ampicillin, 100 μg/mL
  Growth temperature: 37°C
  Growth strain: Top10
  Copy number: High Copy
Gene/Insert
  Gene/Insert name: E3(63)
  Species: H. sapiens (human), S. cerevisiae (budding yeast)
  Promoter: Tet
  Tag / fusion protein: NUbo (N terminal on insert); VSV (C terminal on insert)
  Cloning method: Restriction Enzyme; 5′ cloning site unknown (unknown if destroyed)
Terms and licenses: Academic/Nonprofit Terms; Industry Terms: Not Available to Industry
Depositor comments: pHU4361
How to cite: YIp128-TET-NUbo-E3(63)-VSV was a gift from Helle Ulrich (Addgene plasmid # 212752 ; http://n2t.net/addgene:212752 ; RRID:Addgene_212752)
