[The description below was written by a language model from this plasmid's Addgene catalogue record and pLannotate feature annotations shown in this document.]
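Description:
YIp128-TET-NUbo-E3(63)-VSV is an integrative budding-yeast expression plasmid built on the YIplac128 backbone. It carries no annotated yeast replication origin, so it must be integrated into the genome to be stably maintained in yeast, with transformants selected through the LEU2 marker, which is present with its own promoter. In E. coli it is propagated as a high-copy plasmid through a ColE1/pUC-type origin and selected with ampicillin through the β-lactamase gene. Remnants of the pUC lac region and multiple cloning site flank the insert.

The payload is a self-contained doxycycline-inducible system. On one strand, a CMV enhancer/promoter drives a TetR-based transactivator, annotated as a TetR fragment, a short λ repressor-like segment and the VP16 activation domain. The record's stated doxycycline-inducible behaviour implies a reverse (Tet-On type) activator, although the annotation does not say so explicitly. In the opposite orientation, downstream of an ADH1 terminator that probably insulates the cassette, a tetracycline response element with seven tetO copies controls the fusion gene, which ends at a CYC1 terminator. The annotated coding parts are a yeast ubiquitin fragment (probably the N-terminal "NUbo" moiety), a partial HA tag match, the FRB* (T2098L) rapamycin-binding domain of human FRAP, and a fragment of the yeast E3 ubiquitin ligase Pib1. The C-terminal VSV epitope listed in the catalogue was not picked up by the annotation.

The construct belongs to the Ubiquiton toolkit for inducible, linkage-specific polyubiquitylation. The "63" in the name suggests the K63-linkage-specific engineered ligase. The FRB* domain suggests recruitment to a target by chemically induced dimerisation, but the record does not describe the partner component.
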