Features (pLannotate 1.2.2; 24 found; start..end, strand, type, name):
    223..811     -  rep_origin     ori: high-copy-number ColE1/pMB1/pBR322/pUC origin of replication
    982..1842    -  CDS            AmpR: β-lactamase; bla; confers resistance to ampicillin, carbenicillin, and related antibiotics
   1843..1947    -  promoter       AmpR promoter: bla
   2035..2440    +  promoter       LEU2 promoter: S. cerevisiae LEU2
   2441..3532    +  CDS            LEU2: LEU3_YEAST - Experimental evidence at protein level: Swiss-Prot protein existence level 1. Catalyzes the oxidation of 3-carboxy-2-hydroxy-4- methylpentanoate (3-isopropylmalate) to 3-carboxy-4-methyl-2- oxopentanoate. The product decarboxylates to 4-methyl-2 oxopentanoate. From Saccharomyces cerevisiae (strain ATCC 204508 / S288c) (Baker's yeast).
   3647..3682    +  CDS            rop (fragment): Rop protein, which maintains plasmids at low copy number; rop
   3784..3883    +  misc_feature   bom (fragment): basis of mobility region from pBR322
   3891..4124    -  CDS            VP16 AD: transcriptional activation domain of herpes simplex virus protein VP16 (Triezenberg et al., 1988; Cousens et al., 1989); UL48
   4269..4391    -  CDS            λ repressor (fragment): phage λ repressor; cI
   4396..5012    -  CDS            TetR (fragment): tetracycline repressor TetR; tetR from transposon Tn10; TetR binds to the tetracycline operator tetO to inhibit transcription. This inhibition can be relieved by adding tetracycline or doxycycline.
   5113..5316    -  promoter       CMV promoter: human cytomegalovirus (CMV) immediate early promoter
   5317..5696    -  enhancer       CMV enhancer: human cytomegalovirus immediate early enhancer
   5808..5995    +  terminator     ADH1 terminator: S. cerevisiae ADH1; transcription terminator for the S. cerevisiae alcohol dehydrogenase 1 (ADH1) gene
   6053..6323    +  protein_bind   tetracycline response element: contains seven copies of the tetracycline operator tetO tetracycline repressor TetR
   6516..6626    +  CDS            ubiquitin (fragment): Saccharomyces cerevisiae ubiquitin
   6639..6667    +  CDS            3xHA (fragment): three tandem HA epitope tags
   6675..6953    +  CDS            FRB*: T2098L mutant of FKBP-rapamycin binding domain of human FRAP binds synthetic ligands such as AP21967
   6969..7556    +  CDS            PIB1 (fragment): PIB1_YEAST - Experimental evidence at protein level: Swiss-Prot protein existence level 1. Functions as an E3 ubiquitin-protein ligase. Binds phospholipid vesicles containing phosphatidylinositol 3-phosphate. From Saccharomyces cerevisiae (strain ATCC 204508 / S288c) (Baker's yeast).
   7633..7880    +  terminator     CYC1 terminator: S. cerevisiae CYC1; transcription terminator for CYC1
   7885..7908    +  misc_feature   MCS (fragment): pUC18/19 multiple cloning site
   7945..7961    -  protein_bind   lac operator: The lac repressor binds to the lac operator to inhibit transcription in E. coli. This inhibition can be relieved by adding lactose or isopropyl-β-D-thiogalactopyranoside (IPTG). lac repressor encoded by lacI
   7969..7999    -  promoter       lac promoter: promoter for the E. coli lac operon
   8014..8035    -  protein_bind   CAP binding site: CAP binding activates transcription in the presence of cAMP. E. coli catabolite activator protein
   8048..40      -  CDS            lacI (fragment) (across the origin): lac repressor; lacI; The lac repressor binds to the lac operator to inhibit transcription in E. coli. This inhibition can be relieved by adding lactose or isopropyl-β-D-thiogalactopyranoside (IPTG).
>Addgene plasmid #212752 | YIp128-TET-NUbo-E3(63)-VSV | addgene full sequence | sequence record 420492 | Addgene NGS Result
CGGCCAACGCGCGGGGAGAGGCGGTTTGCGTATTGGGCGCTCTTCCGCTTCCTCGCTCACTGACTCGCTG
CGCTCGGTCGTTCGGCTGCGGCGAGCGGTATCAGCTCACTCAAAGGCGGTAATACGGTTATCCACAGAAT
CAGGGGATAACGCAGGAAAGAACATGTGAGCAAAAGGCCAGCAAAAGGCCAGGAACCGTAAAAAGGCCGC
GTTGCTGGCGTTTTTCCATAGGCTCCGCCCCCCTGACGAGCATCACAAAAATCGACGCTCAAGTCAGAGG
TGGCGAAACCCGACAGGACTATAAAGATACCAGGCGTTTCCCCCTGGAAGCTCCCTCGTGCGCTCTCCTG
TTCCGACCCTGCCGCTTACCGGATACCTGTCCGCCTTTCTCCCTTCGGGAAGCGTGGCGCTTTCTCATAG
CTCACGCTGTAGGTATCTCAGTTCGGTGTAGGTCGTTCGCTCCAAGCTGGGCTGTGTGCACGAACCCCCC
GTTCAGCCCGACCGCTGCGCCTTATCCGGTAACTATCGTCTTGAGTCCAACCCGGTAAGACACGACTTAT
CGCCACTGGCAGCAGCCACTGGTAACAGGATTAGCAGAGCGAGGTATGTAGGCGGTGCTACAGAGTTCTT
GAAGTGGTGGCCTAACTACGGCTACACTAGAAGAACAGTATTTGGTATCTGCGCTCTGCTGAAGCCAGTT
ACCTTCGGAAAAAGAGTTGGTAGCTCTTGATCCGGCAAACAAACCACCGCTGGTAGCGGTGGTTTTTTTG
TTTGCAAGCAGCAGATTACGCGCAGAAAAAAAGGATCTCAAGAAGATCCTTTGATCTTTTCTACGGGGTC
TGACGCTCAGTGGAACGAAAACTCACGTTAAGGGATTTTGGTCATGAGATTATCAAAAAGGATCTTCACC
TAGATCCTTTTAAATTAAAAATGAAGTTTTAAATCAATCTAAAGTATATATGAGTAAACTTGGTCTGACA
GTTACCAATGCTTAATCAGTGAGGCACCTATCTCAGCGATCTGTCTATTTCGTTCATCCATAGTTGCCTG
ACTCCCCGTCGTGTAGATAACTACGATACGGGAGGGCTTACCATCTGGCCCCAGTGCTGCAATGATACCG
CGAGACCCACGCTCACCGGCTCCAGATTTATCAGCAATAAACCAGCCAGCCGGAAGGGCCGAGCGCAGAA
GTGGTCCTGCAACTTTATCCGCCTCCATCCAGTCTATTAATTGTTGCCGGGAAGCTAGAGTAAGTAGTTC
GCCAGTTAATAGTTTGCGCAACGTTGTTGCCATTGCTACAGGCATCGTGGTGTCACGCTCGTCGTTTGGT
ATGGCTTCATTCAGCTCCGGTTCCCAACGATCAAGGCGAGTTACATGATCCCCCATGTTGTGCAAAAAAG
CGGTTAGCTCCTTCGGTCCTCCGATCGTTGTCAGAAGTAAGTTGGCCGCAGTGTTATCACTCATGGTTAT
GGCAGCACTGCATAATTCTCTTACTGTCATGCCATCCGTAAGATGCTTTTCTGTGACTGGTGAGTACTCA
ACCAAGTCATTCTGAGAATAGTGTATGCGGCGACCGAGTTGCTCTTGCCCGGCGTCAATACGGGATAATA
CCGCGCCACATAGCAGAACTTTAAAAGTGCTCATCATTGGAAAACGTTCTTCGGGGCGAAAACTCTCAAG
GATCTTACCGCTGTTGAGATCCAGTTCGATGTAACCCACTCGTGCACCCAACTGATCTTCAGCATCTTTT
ACTTTCACCAGCGTTTCTGGGTGAGCAAAAACAGGAAGGCAAAATGCCGCAAAAAAGGGAATAAGGGCGA
CACGGAAATGTTGAATACTCATACTCTTCCTTTTTCAATATTATTGAAGCATTTATCAGGGTTATTGTCT
CATGAGCGGATACATATTTGAATGTATTTAGAAAAATAAACAAATAGGGGTTCCGCGCACATTTCCCCGA
AAAGTGCCACCTGACGTCTAAGAAACCATTATTATCATGACATTAACCTATAAAAATAGGCGTATCACGA
GGCCAACTGTGGGAATACTCAGGTATCGTAAGATGCAAGAGTTCGAATCTCTTAGCAACCATTATTTTTT
TCCTCAACATAACGAGAACACACAGGGGCGCTATCGCACAGAATCAAATTCGATGACTGGAAATTTTTTG
TTAATTTCAGAGGTCGCCTGACGCATATACCTTTTTCAACTGAAAAATTGGGAGAAAAAGGAAAGGTGAG
AGCGCCGGAACCGGCTTTTCATATAGAATAGAGAAGCGTTCATGACTAAATGCTTGCATCACAATACTTG
AAGTTGACAATATTATTTAAGGACCTATTGTTTTTTCCAATAGGTGGTTAGCAATCGTCTTACTTTCTAA
CTTTTCTTACCTTTTACATTTCAGCAATATATATATATATTTCAAGGATATACCATTCTAATGTCTGCCC
CTAAGAAGATCGTCGTTTTGCCAGGTGACCACGTTGGTCAAGAAATCACAGCCGAAGCCATTAAGGTTCT
TAAAGCTATTTCTGATGTTCGTTCCAATGTCAAGTTCGATTTCGAAAATCATTTAATTGGTGGTGCTGCT
ATCGATGCTACAGGTGTTCCACTTCCAGATGAGGCGCTGGAAGCCTCCAAGAAGGCTGATGCCGTTTTGT
TAGGTGCTGTGGGTGGTCCTAAATGGGGTACAGGTAGTGTTAGACCTGAACAAGGTTTACTAAAAATCCG
TAAAGAACTTCAATTGTACGCCAACTTAAGACCATGTAACTTTGCATCCGACTCTCTTTTAGACTTATCT
CCAATCAAGCCACAATTTGCTAAAGGTACTGACTTCGTTGTTGTCAGAGAATTAGTGGGAGGTATTTACT
TTGGTAAGAGAAAGGAAGACGATGGTGATGGTGTCGCTTGGGATAGTGAACAATACACCGTTCCAGAAGT
GCAAAGAATCACAAGAATGGCCGCTTTCATGGCCCTACAACATGAGCCACCATTGCCTATTTGGTCCTTG
GATAAAGCTAATGTTTTGGCCTCTTCAAGATTATGGAGAAAAACTGTGGAGGAAACCATCAAGAACGAAT
TTCCTACATTGAAGGTTCAACATCAATTGATTGATTCTGCCGCCATGATCCTAGTTAAGAACCCAACCCA
CCTAAATGGTATTATAATCACCAGCAACATGTTTGGTGATATCATCTCCGATGAAGCCTCCGTTATCCCA
GGTTCCTTGGGTTTGTTGCCATCTGCGTCCTTGGCCTCTTTGCCAGACAAGAACACCGCATTTGGTTTGT
ACGAACCATGCCACGGTTCTGCTCCAGATTTGCCAAAGAATAAGGTCAACCCTATCGCCACTATCTTGTC
TGCTGCAATGATGTTGAAATTGTCATTGAACTTGCCTGAAGAAGGTAAGGCCATTGAAGATGCAGTTAAA
AAGGTTTTGGATGCAGGTATCAGAACTGGTGATTTAGGTGGTTCCAACAGTACCACCGAAGTCGGTGATG
CTGTCGCCGAAGAAGTTAAGAAAATCCTTGCTTAAAAAGATTCTCTTTTTTTATGATATTTGTACATAAA
CTTTATAAATGAAATTCATAATAGAAACGACACGAAATTACAAAATGGAATATGTTCATAGGGTAGGCCC
TTTCGTCTCGCGCGTTTCGGTGATGACGGTGAAAACCTCTGACACATGCAGCTCCCGGAGACGGTCACAG
CTTGTCTGTAAGCGGATGCCGGGAGCAGACAAGCCCGTCAGGGCGCGTCAGCGGGTGTTGGCGGGTGTCG
GGGCTGGCTTAACTATGCGGCATCAGAGCAGATTGTACTGAGAGTGCACCATATGCGGTGTGAAATACCG
CACAGATGCGTAAGGAGAAAATACCGCATCAGGCGCCCTACCCACCGTACTCGTCAATTCCAAGGGCATC
GGTAAACATCTGCTCAAACTCGAAGTCGGCCATATCCAGAGCGCCGTAGGGGGCGGAGTCGTGGGGGGTA
AATCCCGGACCCGGGGAATCCCCGTCCCCCAACATGTCCAGATCGAAATCGTCTAGCGCGTCGGCATGCG
CCATCGCCACGTCCTCGCCGTCTAAGTGGAGCTCGTCCCCCAGGCTGACATCGGTCGGGGGGGCCGTCGA
CAGTCTGCGCGTGTGTCCCGCGGGGAGAAAGGACAGGCGCGGAGCCGCCAGCCCCGCCTCTTCGGGGGCG
TCGTCGTCCGGGAGATCGAGCAGGCCCTCGATGGTAGACCCGTAATTGTTTTTCGTACGCGCGGTACCGC
TTACCCATCTCTCCGCATCACCTTTGGTAAAGGTTCTAAGCTTAGGTGAGAACATCCCTGCCTGAACATG
AGAAAAAACAGGGTACTCATACTCACTTCTAAGTGACGGCTGCATACTAACAGATCCACTTTCACATTTA
AGTTGTTTTTCTAATCCGCATATGATCAATTCAAGGCCGAATAAGAAGGCTGGCTCTGCACCTTGGTGAT
CAAATAATTCGATAGCTTGTCGTAATAATGGCGGCATACTATCAGTAGTAGGTGTTTCCCTTTCTTCTTT
AGCGACTTGATGCTCTTGATCTTCCAATACGCAACCTAAAGTAAAATGCCCCACAGCGCTGAGTGCATAT
AACGCGTTCTCTAGTGAAAAACCTTGTTGGCATAAAAAGGCTAATTGATTTTCGAGAGTTTCATACTGTT
TTTCTGTAGGCCGTGTATCTGAATGTACTTTTGCTCCATTGCGATGACTTAGTAAAGCACATCTAAAACT
TTTAGCGTTATTGCGTAAAAAATCTTGCCAGCTTTCCCCTTTTAAAGGGCAAAAGTGAGTATGGTGCCTA
TCTAACATCTCAATGGCTAAGGCGTCGAGCAAAGCCCGCTTATTTTTTACATGCCAATACAGTGTAGGCT
GCTCTACACCAAGCTTCTGGGCGAGTTTACGGGTTGTTAAACCTTCGATTCCGACCTCATTAAGCAGCTC
TAATGCGCTGTTAATCACTTTACTTTTATCTAATCTAGACATATGAATTGGGGCCGCGGAGGCTGGATCG
GTCCCGGTGTCTTCTATGGAGGTCAAAACAGCGTGGATGGCGTCTCCAGGCGATCTGACGGTTCACTAAA
CGAGCTCTGCTTATATAGACCTCCCACCGTACACGCCTACCGCCCATTTGCGTCAATGGGGCGGAGTTGT
TACGACATTTTGGAAAGTCCCGTTGATTTTGGTGCCAAAACAAACTCCCATTGACGTCAATGGGGTGGAG
ACTTGGAAATCCCCGTGAGTCAAACCGCTATCCACGCCCATTGATGTACTGCCAAAACCGCATCACCATG
GTAATAGCGATGACTAATACGTAGATGTACTGCCAAGTAGGAAAGTCCCATAAGGTCATGTACTGGGCAT
AATGCCAGGCGGGCCATTTACCGTCATTGACGTCAATAGGGGGCGTACTTGGCATATGATACACTTGATG
TACTGCCAAGTGGGCAGTTTACCGTAAATACTCCACCCATTGACGTCAATGGAAAGTCCCTATTGGCGTT
ACTATGGGAACATACGTCATTATTGACGTCAATGGGCGGGGGTCGTTGGGCGGTCAGCCAGGCGGGCCAT
TTACCGTAAGTTATGTAACGCGGAACTCCATATATGGGCTATGAACTAATGACCCCGTAATTGATTACTA
TTAATAACTAGTCAATAATCAATGTCAACATGGCGGTAATGTTGGACATGAGCCAATATAAATGTACATA
TTATGATATGGATACAACGTATGCAATGGGCCAAGCTCCTCGAGTAATTCGCGCCACTTCTAAATAAGCG
AATTTCTTATGATTTATGATTTTTATTATTAAATAAGTTATAAAAAAAATAAGTGTATACAAATTTTAAA
GTGACTCTTAGGTTTTAAAACGAAAATTCTTATTCTTGAGTAACTCTTTCCTGTAGGTCAGGTTGCTTTC
TCAGGTATAGTATGAGGTCGCTCTTATTGACCACACCTCTACCGGCAGATCCGCTAGGGATAACAGGGTA
ATATAGATCAATTCCTCGATCGAGTTTACCACTCCCTATCAGTGATAGAGAAAAGTGAAAGTCGAGTTTA
CCACTCCCTATCAGTGATAGAGAAAAGTGAAAGTCGAGTTTACCACTCCCTATCAGTGATAGAGAAAAGT
GAAAGTCGAGTTTACCACTCCCTATCAGTGATAGAGAAAAGTGAAAGTCGAGTTTACCACTCCCTATCAG
TGATAGAGAAAAGTGAAAGTCGAGTTTACCACTCCCTATCAGTGATAGAGAAAAGTGAAAGTCGAGTTTA
CCACTCCCTATCAGTGATAGAGAAAAGTGAAAGTCGAGCTCGGTACCCTATGGCATGCATGTGCTCTGTA
TGTATATAAAACTCTTGTTTTCTTCTTTTCTCTAAATATTCTTTCCTTATACATTAGGTCCTTTGTAGCA
TAAATTACTATACTTCTATAGACACGCAAACACAAATACACACACTAAATTACCGGATCAATTCGGGGGA
TCAGTATGCAGATTTTCGTCAAGACTTTGACCGGTAAAACCGCAACATTGGAAGTTGAATCTTCCGATAC
CATCGACAACGTTAAGTCGAAAATTCAAGACAAGGAAGGGATCCCTGGGTCTGGGGCTTACCCATACGAT
GTTCCTGACTATGCGGGGAATGGTATCCTCTGGCATGAGATGTGGCATGAAGGCCTGGAAGAGGCATCTC
GTTTGTACTTTGGGGAAAGGAACGTGAAAGGCATGTTTGAGGTGCTGGAGCCCTTGCATGCTATGATGGA
ACGGGGCCCCCAGACTCTGAAGGAAACATCCTTTAATCAGGCCTATGGTCGAGATTTAATGGAGGCCCAA
GAGTGGTGCAGGAAGTACATGAAATCAGGGAATGTCAAGGACCTCCTCCAAGCCTGGGACCTCTATTATC
ATGTGTTCCGACGAATCTCAAAGACTAGTGAATTCCCAAATCTACTAGTATCCTCCACCAACAGAGATGT
ACGACTATCGCAAACTTCGGTACCACCAAATGCACTTGCACTTTCTGCACCAGATAGCAACACTGATGAA
GACGCGGAAATCCTGGAAGATTCGGTAGATCAATCCGGTACGGCATGCAGGAGCGAAGAAAGTTCACAAA
ACGAGGAGGATCACTTCTGCCCTATTTGTAACTCAGATCTCACACAGTTTCCTGATGAAGAAGAGACCAG
AAAGCACGTAGAGGATTGCATACAGAGAGCTGAAAATGCCCAACAACATACGAATACGTCAGATGCAGCA
GATGACTCCGTAAAAGAAAGCCCTGCCTTTCAAAATAGAATGTTAGTGTACAAGATATCGCCTAATACAA
CAGATAATGCAATTAAGGAGTGCCCGATTTGTTTTGAGAATATGGAACCCGGTGAGAAAGTTGGGAGACT
AGAATGCTTGTGTGTTTTCCATTATAAGTGTATTAAGAACTGGTTTCACAAAAGGGCGCAAATGACTGCA
GCCCAGAAGGGAAATGGACATGCTTTTGTTAAAAGGAACTTTTGTCCTTTCCATGATGCCGTATTTTTAA
TTAATTATACTGACATAGAAATGAACAGATTGGGAAAGTAGGCGGCCGCTAGGGCCCTGCAGGAGGGCCG
CATCATGTAATTAGTTATGTCACGCTTACATTCACGCCCTCCCCCCACATCCGCTCTAACCGAAAAGGAA
GGAGTTAGACAACCTGAAGTCTAGGTCCCTATTTATTTTTTTATAGTTATGTTAGTATTAAGAACGTTAT
TTATATTTCAAATTTTTCTTTTTTTTCTGTACAGACGCGTGTACGCATGTAACATTATACTGAAAACCTT
GCTTGAGAAGGTTTTGGGACGCTCGAAGGCTTTAATTTGCGGCCGTCGACCTGCAGGCATGCAAGCTTGG
CGTAATCATGGTCATAGCTGTTTCCTGTGTGAAATTGTTATCCGCTCACAATTCCACACAACATACGAGC
CGGAAGCATAAAGTGTAAAGCCTGGGGTGCCTAATGAGTGAGCTAACTCACATTAATTGCGTTGCGCTCA
CTGCCCGCTTTCCAGTCGGGAAACCTGTCGTGCCAGCTGCATTAATGAAT
